Addgene plasmid #16280: pBS chick LH-2A [TJ#93]
Depositing lab: Thomas Jessell. Depositing organization: Columbia University.
Backbone
  Vector backbone: pBluescript KS
  Backbone size w/o insert (bp): 3000
  Vector type: Bacterial Expression
Growth in bacteria
  Bacterial resistance: Ampicillin, 100 μg/mL
  Growth temperature: 37°C
  Growth strain: DH5alpha
  Copy number: High Copy
Gene/Insert
  Gene/Insert name: LH-2A (alt names: LH2A; Lhx2)
  Species: G. gallus (chicken)
  Insert size (bp): 1500
  Entrez Gene: LHX2 (a.k.a. LH-2A)
  Cloning method: Restriction Enzyme; 5′ cloning site XhoI (not destroyed); 3′ cloning site XhoI (not destroyed)
  Sequencing primers: 5′ T3; 3′ T7
Terms and licenses: Academic/Nonprofit Terms; Industry Terms: Not Available to Industry
How to cite: pBS chick LH-2A [TJ#93] was a gift from Thomas Jessell (Addgene plasmid # 16280 ; http://n2t.net/addgene:16280 ; RRID:Addgene_16280)
