[The description below was written by a language model from this plasmid's Addgene catalogue record.]
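Description:
pBS chick LH-2A is a cloning plasmid built on pBluescript KS, a small (about 3 kb) high-copy phagemid vector propagated in E. coli under ampicillin selection. Although the repository classifies it as a bacterial expression vector, pBluescript is a general-purpose cloning and in vitro transcription backbone. Its polylinker is flanked by opposing T3 and T7 bacteriophage RNA polymerase promoters, and these are the sites listed here as the sequencing primers that read into the insert from either side. No feature table accompanies the record, so other backbone elements are not itemised.

The insert is an approximately 1.5 kb fragment of chicken (Gallus gallus) LH-2A, also known as LH2A or Lhx2 and linked to the LHX2 gene entry, which encodes a LIM-homeodomain transcription factor. It was introduced by restriction cloning into the XhoI site, with XhoI retained at both ends, so the fragment can be released with a single enzyme. Because the same site was used on both sides, the cloning was non-directional, and the record does not state the insert's orientation relative to the T3 and T7 promoters. It also does not say whether the fragment is a full-length coding sequence or a partial cDNA, and no tags, fusions or mutations are noted.

No intended use is given. Constructs of this design commonly serve as a source of the cDNA for subcloning or as templates for transcribing sense and antisense RNA, for example riboprobes for in situ hybridisation to map gene expression in chick embryonic tissue. The orientation would need to be confirmed before choosing a polymerase.
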