>Addgene plasmid #16280 | pBS chick LH-2A [TJ#93] | addgene partial sequence | sequence record 22669 | T7 5'-TAATACGACTCACTATAGGG-3'
CCCTCGAGCATTTTGAACAAACCAGTAATGAAGGAGGAATCCGTTCCACCACCGCAAATCAGCTTCATAA
AAACAAACAAAATCCAGTTCTGGAGGATCTGAAGAACTCTTTTGGTCAGGCCAGTTTTCTGAGCTAGCTG
TTTCAAGTCCTTGGCATCAGGATTGTGGTTAATAGCAAAGTATGACTTCATTGTCCGCAACTGGTGGTGT
TTGAATGATGTCCTCATACGCTTTGTTTTTTGATTGCTGGGGTATTGCTGGTCTCTATCCAGGTGGTCAC
CATCGTTTTCATTGCAGCTTAAAGCTGCGTTGTAGGCTGCCAGATCTGCCCCAGGCCCTGGGCTCTTCCT
TTTCCTGGGTCTCCCCTTCTGGACAGTCCCCACGCCGTTATAATAAGGCAGTCCCAAAGTATTAGCAGAG
CCCGCACCCAACGCTGGGCCCTTCCCAGCAGCTACATCCGAGTGATTGAAATGCACCTGGTACTCCCCTT
GGATGAGAGTCTCGAAATGGAGGCGGCAATACACCAGATTGTCCTTCATGCCGAAGTGGTCGCCGGTGGT
CAGCATCTTGTTGCAAGTGGTGCAAGTGAAGCAATTTAAGTGATATACCAAATCCCTGGCCCTCATGACC
ATTTCAGAGGCAGAAATCCCCAGGTGACATCTCGCACATCTCTGCACCGAAAATCTCCTGTAGTAATCCT
CCTTGCAGTAAATGCTGCCGTCCTTGCTGAAGC
